Addgene plasmid #168775: pRD445
Purpose: Expression of mEos3.2 in Mycobacterium
Depositing lab: Remus Dame. Depositing organization: Leiden University. Publication: HI-NESS: a family of genetically encoded DNA labels based on a bacterial nucleoid-associated protein. Rashid FM, Mahlandt E, van der Vaart M, Boer DEC, Varela Alvarez M, Henneman B, Brocken DJW, Voskamp P, Blok AJ, Shimizu TS, Meijer AH, Luijsterburg MS, Goedhart J, Cremazy FGE, Dame RT. Nucleic Acids Res. 2021 Nov 4. pii: 6414584. doi: 10.1093/nar/gkab993. PubMed 34734265.
Backbone
  Vector backbone: pFPV27
  Backbone size w/o insert (bp): 5625
  Total vector size (bp): 6306
  Vector type: Bacterial Expression
Growth in bacteria
  Bacterial resistance: Hygromycin, 200 μg/mL
  Growth temperature: 37°C
  Growth strain: DH5alpha
  Copy number: Unknown
Gene/Insert
  Gene/Insert name: mEos3.2
  Species: Synthetic
  Insert size (bp): 681
  Cloning method: Gibson Cloning
  Sequencing primers: 5′ cgataccgtcgacctcg
Resource information
  A portion of this plasmid was derived from a plasmid made by: Addgene plasmid #54550, Addgene plasmid #30178
Terms and licenses: Academic/Nonprofit Terms; Industry Terms: Not Available to Industry
How to cite: pRD445 was a gift from Remus Dame (Addgene plasmid # 168775 ; http://n2t.net/addgene:168775 ; RRID:Addgene_168775)
