[The description below was written by a language model from this plasmid's Addgene catalogue record and pLannotate feature annotations shown in this document.]
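Description:
pRD445 is a bacterial expression plasmid built on the pFPV27 backbone for producing the fluorescent protein mEos3.2 in Mycobacterium. It is propagated in E. coli through a high-copy ColE1/pUC-type origin and selected with hygromycin, conferred by an intact hygromycin phosphotransferase gene (hyg, from Streptomyces hygroscopicus). This marker sits between two fragments of an aph(3')-Ia kanamycin resistance gene, next to a remnant of a Tn903 transposition protein and a short β-lactamase fragment. That arrangement suggests the hygromycin cassette interrupted or replaced an earlier kanamycin marker, and none of these fragments is expected to be functional. A stretch of roughly 2 kb downstream of the ColE1 origin carries no annotation. A mycobacterial replicon would be needed for maintenance in the intended host, but neither the catalogue fields nor the feature tables identify one.

The payload is a 681 bp synthetic mEos3.2 coding sequence inserted by Gibson assembly just downstream of pBluescript-derived multiple cloning site remnants. mEos3.2 is a monomeric, rapidly maturing, green-to-red photoconvertible protein originally derived from Lobophyllia hemprichii and is widely used for photoactivated localisation microscopy and tracking. The promoter driving it is not annotated or stated in the record. Here the protein is untagged and unfused. Given the associated work on genetically encoded DNA labels based on a nucleoid-associated protein, the plasmid plausibly serves as a free-fluorophore control, though the record states only expression of mEos3.2.

The depositor's sequence matches the stated 6,306 bp, whereas the repository's sequencing result is 6,044 nt. The difference appears to lie just downstream of mEos3.2, where the first kanamycin gene fragment is shorter and lies closer to the insert.
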