Features (pLannotate 1.2.2; 9 found; start..end, strand, type, name):
    104..781     +  CDS            mEos3.2: mEos3.2 is a photoconvertible green/yellow fluorescent protein published in 2012, derived from Lobophyllia hemprichii. It is reported to be a rapidly-maturing monomer with moderate acid sensitivity.
    924..1201    +  CDS            KanR (fragment): aminoglycoside phosphotransferase; aph(3')-Ia; confers resistance to kanamycin in bacteria or G418 (Geneticin®) in eukaryotes
   1308..1388    -  CDS            bla(M) (fragment): β-lactamase lacking the signal sequence; bla(M); allows cytosolic expression of β-lactamase
   1500..2492    +  CDS            hyg: KHYB_STRHY - Experimental evidence at protein level: Swiss-Prot protein existence level 1. The aminoglycoside phosphotransferases achieve inactivation of their antibiotic substrates by phosphorylation. From Streptomyces hygroscopicus.
   2512..2775    +  CDS            KanR (fragment): aminoglycoside phosphotransferase; aph(3')-Ia; confers resistance to kanamycin
   2916..3059    +  CDS            TRA2_ECOLX (fragment): Protein predicted: Swiss-Prot protein existence level 4. Required for transposition of transposon Tn903. From Escherichia coli.
   3107..3695    +  rep_origin     ori: high-copy-number ColE1/pMB1/pBR322/pUC origin of replication
   5750..5774    +  misc_feature   MCS (fragment): pBluescript multiple cloning site
   6302..66      +  misc_feature   MCS (fragment) (across the origin): pBluescript multiple cloning site
>Addgene plasmid #168775 | pRD445 | depositor full sequence | sequence record 327020 | pRD445 sequence 6306 bps
CCCGGGCTGCAGGAATTCGATATCAAGCTTATCGATACCGTCGACCTCGAGGGGGGGCCCGGTACCAGAT
CTTTAAATCTAGATTTAAGAAGGAGATATACATATGAGTGCGATTAAGCCAGACATGAAGATCAAACTCC
GTATGGAAGGCAACGTAAACGGGCACCACTTTGTGATCGACGGAGATGGTACAGGCAAGCCTTTTGAGGG
AAAACAGAGTATGGATCTTGAAGTCAAAGAGGGCGGACCTCTGCCTTTTGCCTTTGATATCCTGACCACT
GCATTCCATTACGGCAACAGGGTATTCGCCAAATATCCAGACAACATACAAGACTATTTTAAGCAGTCGT
TTCCTAAGGGGTATTCGTGGGAACGAAGCTTGACTTTCGAAGACGGGGGCATTTGCAACGCCAGAAACGA
CATAACAATGGAAGGGGACACTTTCTATAATAAAGTTCGATTTTATGGTACCAACTTTCCCGCCAATGGT
CCAGTTATGCAGAAGAAGACGCTGAAATGGGAGCCCTCCACTGAGAAAATGTATGTGCGTGATGGAGTGC
TGACGGGTGATATTGAGATGGCTTTGTTGCTTGAAGGAAATGCCCATTACCGATGTGACTTCAGAACTAC
TTACAAAGCTAAGGAGAAGGGTGTCAAGTTACCAGGCGCCCACTTTGTGGACCACTGCATTGAGATTTTA
AGCCATGACAAAGATTACAACAAGGTTAAGCTGTATGAGCATGCTGTTGCTCATTCTGGATTGCCTGACA
ATGCAAGACGATAGGCTAGCCACCTGACGTCGGGGGGGGGGGGAAAGCCACGTTGTGTCTCAAAATCTCT
GATGTTACATTGCACAAGATAAAAATATATCATCATGAACAATAAAACTGTCTGCTTACATAAACAGTAA
TACAAGGGGTGTTATGAGCCATATTCAACGGGAAACGTCTTGCTCGAGGCCGCGATTAAATTCCAACATG
GATGCTGATTTATATGGGTATAAATGGGCTCGCGATAATGTCGGGCAATCAGGTGCGACAATCTATCGCT
TGTATGGGAAGCCCCATGCGCCAGAGTTGTTTCTGAAACATGGCAAAGGTAGCGTTGCCAATGATGTTAC
AGATGAGATGGTCAGACTAAACTGGCTGACGGAATTTATGCCTCTTCCGACCATCAAGCATTTTATCCGT
ACTCCTGATGACTAGAGCATGAGATTATCAAAAAGGATCTTCACCTAGATCCTTTTAAATTAAAAATGAA
GTTTTAAATCAATCTAAAGTATATATGAGTAAACTTGGTCTGACAGTTACCAATGCTTAATCAGTGAGGC
ACCTATCTCAGCGATCTGTCTATTTCGTTCATCCATAGTTGCCTGACTCCCCGACGTGGCCGACCAGCCC
GTCATCGTCAACGCCTGATCCGCGGTGCGGACAGGCCGTGTCGCGACCGGCCGTGCGGAATTAAGCCGGC
CCGTACCCTGTGAATAGAGGTCCGCTGTGACACAAGAATCCCTGTTACTTCTCGACCGTATTGATTCGGA
TGATTCCTACGCGAGCCTGCGGAACGACCAGGAATTCTGGGAGCCGCTGGCCCGCCGAGCCCTGGAGGAG
CTCGGGCTGCCGGTGCCGCCGGTGCTGCGGGTGCCCGGCGAGAGCACCAACCCCGTACTGGTCGGCGAGC
CCGGCCCGGTGATCAAGCTGTTCGGCGAGCACTGGTGCGGTCCGGAGAGCCTCGCGTCGGAGTCGGAGGC
GTACGCGGTCCTGGCGGACGCCCCGGTGCCGGTGCCCCGCCTCCTCGGCCGCGGCGAGCTGCGGCCCGGC
ACCGGAGCCTGGCCGTGGCCCTACCTGGTGATGAGCCGGATGACCGGCACCACCTGGCGGTCCGCGATGG
ACGGCACGACCGACCGGAACGCGCTGCTCGCCCTGGCCCGCGAACTCGGCCGGGTGCTCGGCCGGCTGCA
CAGGGTGCCGCTGACCGGGAACACCGTGCTCACCCCCCATTCCGAGGTCTTCCCGGAACTGCTGCGGGAA
CGCCGCGCGGCGACCGTCGAGGACCACCGCGGGTGGGGCTACCTCTCGCCCCGGCTGCTGGACCGCCTGG
AGGACTGGCTGCCGGACGTGGACACGCTGCTGGCCGGCCGCGAACCCCGGTTCGTCCACGGCGACCTGCA
CGGGACCAACATCTTCGTGGACCTGGCCGCGACCGAGGTCACCGGGATCGTCGACTTCACCGACGTCTAT
GCGGGAGACTCCCGCTACAGCCTGGTGCAACTGCATCTCAACGCCTTCCGGGGCGACCGCGAGATCCTGG
CCGCGCTGCTCGACGGGGCGCAGTGGAAGCGGACCGAGGACTTCGCCCGCGAACTGCTCGCCTTCACCTT
CCTGCACGACTTCGAGGTGTTCGAGGAGACCCCGCTGGATCTCTCCGGCTTCACCGATCCGGAGGAACTG
GCGCAGTTCCTCTGGGGGCCGCCGGACACCGCCCCCGGCGCCTGACGCCCCCTCTAGTAATCTTTTGCCA
TTCTCACCGGATTCAGTCGTCACTCATGGTGATTTCTCACTTGATAACCTTATTTTTGACGAGGGGAAAT
TAATAGGTTGTATTGATGTTGGACGAGTCGGAATCGCAGACCGATACCAGGATCTTGCCATCCTATGGAA
CTGCCTCGGTGAGTTTTCTCCTTCATTACAGAAACGGCTTTTTCAAAAATATGGTATTGATAATCCTGAT
ATGAATAAATTGCAGTTTCATTTGATGCTCGATGAGTTTTTCTAATCAGAATTGGTTAATTGGTTGTAAC
ACTGGCAGAGCATTACGCTGACTTGACGGGACGGCGGCTTTGTTGAATAAATCGAACTTTTGCTGAGTTG
AAGGATCAGATCACGCATCTTCCCGACAACGCAGACCGTTCCGTGGCAAAGCAAAAGTTCAAAATCACCA
ACTGGTCCACCTACAACAAAGCTCTCATCAACCGTGGCTCCCTCACTTTCTGGCTGGATGATGGGGCGAT
TCAGGCCTGGTATGAGTCAGCAACACCTTCTTCACGAGGCAGACCTCACTAGTTCCACTGAGCGTCAGAC
CCCGTAGAAAAGATCAAAGGATCTTCTTGAGATCCTTTTTTTCTGCGCGTAATCTGCTGCTTGCAAACAA
AAAAACCACCGCTACCAGCGGTGGTTTGTTTGCCGGATCAAGAGCTACCAACTCTTTTTCCGAAGGTAAC
TGGCTTCAGCAGAGCGCAGATACCAAATACTGTCCTTCTAGTGTAGCCGTAGTTAGGCCACCACTTCAAG
AACTCTGTAGCACCGCCTACATACCTCGCTCTGCTAATCCTGTTACCAGTGGCTGCTGCCAGTGGCGATA
AGTCGTGTCTTACCGGGTTGGACTCAAGACGATAGTTACCGGATAAGGCGCAGCGGTCGGGCTGAACGGG
GGGTTCGTGCACACAGCCCAGCTTGGAGCGAACGACCTACACCGAACTGAGATACCTACAGCGTGAGCAT
TGAGAAAGCGCCACGCTTCCCGAAGGGAGAAAGGCGGACAGGTATCCGGTAAGCGGCAGGGTCGGAACAG
GAGAGCGCACGAGGGAGCTTCCAGGGGGAAACGCCTGGTATCTTTATAGTCCTGTCGGGTTTCGCCACCT
CTGACTTGAGCGTCGATTTTTGTGATGCTCGTCAGGGGGGCGGAGCCTATGGAAAAACGCCAGCAACGCG
GCCTTTTTACGGTTCCTGGCCTTTTGCTGGCCTTTTGCTCACATGTTCTTTCCTGCGTTATCCCCTGATT
CTGTGGATAACCGTATTACCGCCTTTGAGTGAGCTGATACCGCTCGCCGCAGCCGAACGACCGAGCGCAA
CGCGTGAGCCCACCAGCTCCGTAAGTTCGGGTGCTGTGTGGCTCGTACCCGCGCATTCAGGCGGCAGGGG
GTCTAACGGGTCTAAGGCGGCGTGTACGGCCGCCACAGCGGCTCTTAGCGGCCCGGAAACGTCCTCGAAA
CGACGCATGTGTTCCTCCTGGTTGGTACAGGTGGTTGGGGGTGCTCGGCTGTCGCTGGTGTTTCATCATC
AGGGCTCGACGGGAGAGCGGGGGAGTGTGCAGTTGTGGGGTGGCCCCTCAGCGAAATATCTGACTTGGAG
CTCGTGTCGGACCATACACCGGTGATTAATCGTGGTTTATTATCAAGCGTGAGCCACGTCGCCGACGAAT
TTGAGCAGCTCTGGCTGCCGTACTGGTCCCTGGCAAGCGACGATCTGCTCGAGGGGATCTACCGCCAAAG
CCGCGCGTCGGCCCTAGGCCGCCGGTACATCGAGGCGAACCCAACAGCGCTGGCAAACCTGCTGGTCGTG
GACGTAGACCATCCAGACGCAGCGCTCCGAGCGCTCAGCGCCCGGGGGTCCCATCCGCTGCCCAACGCGA
TCGTGGGCAATCGCGCCAACGGCCACGCACACGCAGTGTGGGCACTCAACGCCCCTGTTCCACGCACCGA
ATACGCGCGGCGTAAGCCGCTCGCATACATGGCGGCGTGCGCCGAAGGCCTTCGGCGCGCCGTCGATGGC
GACCGCAGTTACTCAGGCCTCATGACCAAAAACCCCGGCCACATCGCCTGGGAAACGGAATGGCTCCACT
CAGATCTCTACACACTCAGCCACATCGAGGCCGAGCTCGGCGCGAACATGCCACCGCCGCGCTGGCGTCA
GCAGACCACGTACAAAGCGGCTCCGACGCCGCTAGGGCGGAATTGCGCACTGTTCGATTCCGTCAGGTTG
TGGGCCTATCTTCCCGCCCTCATGCGGATCTACCTGCCGACCCGGAACGTGGACGGACTCGGCCGCGCGA
TCTATGCCGAGTGCCACGCGCGAAACGCCGAATTTCCGTGCAACGACGTGTGTCCCGGACCGCTACCGGA
CAGCGAGGTCCGCGCCATCGCCAACAGCATTTGGCGTTGGATCACAACCAAGTCGCGCATTTGGGCGGAC
GGGATCGTGGTCTACGAGGCCACACTCAGTGCGCGCCATGCGGCCATCTCGCGGAAGGGCGCAGCAGCGC
GCACGGCGGCGAGCACAGTTGCGCGGCGCGCAAAGTCCGCGTCAGCCATGGAGGCATTGCTATGAGCGAC
GGCTACAGCGACGGCTACAGCGACGGCTACAACTGGCAGCCGACTGTCCGCAAAAAGCGGCGCGTGACCG
CCGCCGAAGGCGCTCGAATCACCGGACTATCCGAACGCCACGTCGTCCGGCTCGTGGCGCAGGAACGCAG
CGAGTGGTTCGCCGAGCAGGCTGCACGCCGCGAACGCATCCGCGCCTATCACGACGACGAGGGCCACTCT
TGGCCGCAAACGGCCAAACATTTCGGGCTGCATCTGGACACCGTTAAGCGACTCGGCTATCGGGCGAGGA
AAGAGCGTGCGGCAGAACAGGAAGCGGCTCAAAAGGCCCACAACGAAGCCGACAATCCACCGCTGTTCTA
ACGCAATTGGGGAGCGGGTGTCGCGGGGGTTCCGTGGGGGGTTCCGTTGCAACGGGTCGGACAGGTAAAA
GTCCTGGTAGACGCTAGTTTTCTGGTTTGGGCCATGCCTGTCTCGTTGCGTGTTTCGTTGCGTCCGTTTT
GAATACCAGCCAGACGAGACGGGGTTCTACGAATCTTGGTCGATACCAAGCCATTTCCGCTGAATATCGT
GGAGCTCACCGCCAGAATCGGTGGTTGTGGTGATGTACGTGGCGAACTCCGTTGTAGTGCTTGTGGTGGC
ATCCGTGGCGCGGCCGCTCTAGAACTAGTGGATCTGACCCGCTCCACAACCGCTGAGCAGGGTGGCAGTC
AGAGCGACCAGGCCGACCGATACGAGGCGGATTTTGAACAGGTTCACTCGAAGCCTCCCGCTGGGTTCGG
AGCATCGTCGATCACATGACGGCGTGCTGACACCGATTCGACTATGCACAGTAGTAGGTAGCCGCCGCGG
ACGGTAGCGCAGGCGGCCTCGGCGCCGTCGTGGCGTCGCGATGGTTGGCGCCAGACCCGCCTGATCGGCG
TCCCGACCAGGGCCGCCGGGGTGGTGAGCCTCGGCTTGGTCCAGCCGTAGTGAGACGGGATGTCTTCCCG
GTTGTCGGGTTTGGGTGGGCGGTCACATGTTCGCTGGCTGTGGGCGTGTCGGGGGTCGTCGAAGCGGCCG
CGAACAGGGCTGGACGATGCACGTCTTGCACCTCCTGTCAACCCCCAATGTTGAGCCGCGATGCCCCTGA
CCTGCACCGTTGGACCGCAGTCGTTAGGGGGGCGTGTTAGCATGGAGTGACGAAAGGGGCCTAAATCAGA
TGATCC
