Features (pLannotate 1.2.2; 9 found; start..end, strand, type, name):
    104..781     +  CDS            mEos3.2: mEos3.2 is a photoconvertible green/yellow fluorescent protein published in 2012, derived from Lobophyllia hemprichii. It is reported to be a rapidly-maturing monomer with moderate acid sensitivity.
    800..952     +  CDS            KanR (fragment): aminoglycoside phosphotransferase; aph(3')-Ia; confers resistance to kanamycin in bacteria or G418 (Geneticin®) in eukaryotes
   1059..1139    -  CDS            bla(M) (fragment): β-lactamase lacking the signal sequence; bla(M); allows cytosolic expression of β-lactamase
   1251..2243    +  CDS            hyg: KHYB_STRHY - Experimental evidence at protein level: Swiss-Prot protein existence level 1. The aminoglycoside phosphotransferases achieve inactivation of their antibiotic substrates by phosphorylation. From Streptomyces hygroscopicus.
   2263..2526    +  CDS            KanR (fragment): aminoglycoside phosphotransferase; aph(3')-Ia; confers resistance to kanamycin
   2667..2810    +  CDS            TRA2_ECOLX (fragment): Protein predicted: Swiss-Prot protein existence level 4. Required for transposition of transposon Tn903. From Escherichia coli.
   2857..3445    +  rep_origin     ori: high-copy-number ColE1/pMB1/pBR322/pUC origin of replication
   5488..5512    +  misc_feature   MCS (fragment): pBluescript multiple cloning site
   6040..66      +  misc_feature   MCS (fragment) (across the origin): pBluescript multiple cloning site
>Addgene plasmid #168775 | pRD445 | addgene full sequence | sequence record 331933 | Addgene NGS Result
CCCGGGCTGCAGGAATTCGATATCAAGCTTATCGATACCGTCGACCTCGAGGGGGGGCCCGGTACCAGAT
CTTTAAATCTAGATTTAAGAAGGAGATATACATATGAGTGCGATTAAGCCAGACATGAAGATCAAACTCC
GTATGGAAGGCAACGTAAACGGGCACCACTTTGTGATCGACGGAGATGGTACAGGCAAGCCTTTTGAGGG
AAAACAGAGTATGGATCTTGAAGTCAAAGAGGGCGGACCTCTGCCTTTTGCCTTTGATATCCTGACCACT
GCATTCCATTACGGCAACAGGGTATTCGCCAAATATCCAGACAACATACAAGACTATTTTAAGCAGTCGT
TTCCTAAGGGGTATTCGTGGGAACGAAGCTTGACTTTCGAAGACGGGGGCATTTGCAACGCCAGAAACGA
CATAACAATGGAAGGGGACACTTTCTATAATAAAGTTCGATTTTATGGTACCAACTTTCCCGCCAATGGT
CCAGTTATGCAGAAGAAGACGCTGAAATGGGAGCCCTCCACTGAGAAAATGTATGTGCGTGATGGAGTGC
TGACGGGTGATATTGAGATGGCTTTGTTGCTTGAAGGAAATGCCCATTACCGATGTGACTTCAGAACTAC
TTACAAAGCTAAGGAGAAGGGTGTCAAGTTACCAGGCGCCCACTTTGTGGACCACTGCATTGAGATTTTA
AGCCATGACAAAGATTACAACAAGGTTAAGCTGTATGAGCATGCTGTTGCTCATTCTGGATTGCCTGACA
ATGCAAGACGATAGGCTAGCCACTGACGTCTTGTATGGGAAGCCCCATGCGCCAGAGTTGTTTCTGAAAC
ATGGCAAAGGTAGCGTTGCCAATGATGTTACAGATGAGATGGTCAGACTAAACTGGCTGACGGAATTTAT
GCCTCTTCCGACCATCAAGCATTTTATCCGTACTCCTGATGACTAGAGCATGAGATTATCAAAAAGGATC
TTCACCTAGATCCTTTTAAATTAAAAATGAAGTTTTAAATCAATCTAAAGTATATATGAGTAAACTTGGT
CTGACAGTTACCAATGCTTAATCAGTGAGGCACCTATCTCAGCGATCTGTCTATTTCGTTCATCCATAGT
TGCCTGACTCCCCGACGTGGCCGACCAGCCCGTCATCGTCAACGCCTGATCCGCGGTGCGGACAGGCCGT
GTCGCGACCGGCCGTGCGGAATTAAGCCGGCCCGTACCCTGTGAATAGAGGTCCGCTGTGACACAAGAAT
CCCTGTTACTTCTCGACCGTATTGATTCGGATGATTCCTACGCGAGCCTGCGGAACGACCAGGAATTCTG
GGAGCCGCTGGCCCGCCGAGCCCTGGAGGAGCTCGGGCTGCCGGTGCCGCCGGTGCTGCGGGTGCCCGGC
GAGAGCACCAACCCCGTACTGGTCGGCGAGCCCGGCCCGGTGATCAAGCTGTTCGGCGAGCACTGGTGCG
GTCCGGAGAGCCTCGCGTCGGAGTCGGAGGCGTACGCGGTCCTGGCGGACGCCCCGGTGCCGGTGCCCCG
CCTCCTCGGCCGCGGCGAGCTGCGGCCCGGCACCGGAGCCTGGCCGTGGCCCTACCTGGTGATGAGCCGG
ATGACCGGCACCACCTGGCGGTCCGCGATGGACGGCACGACCGACCGGAACGCGCTGCTCGCCCTGGCCC
GCGAACTCGGCCGGGTGCTCGGCCGGCTGCACAGGGTGCCGCTGACCGGGAACACCGTGCTCACCCCCCA
TTCCGAGGTCTTCCCGGAACTGCTGCGGGAACGCCGCGCGGCGACCGTCGAGGACCACCGCGGGTGGGGC
TACCTCTCGCCCCGGCTGCTGGACCGCCTGGAGGACTGGCTGCCGGACGTGGACACGCTGCTGGCCGGCC
GCGAACCCCGGTTCGTCCACGGCGACCTGCACGGGACCAACATCTTCGTGGACCTGGCCGCGACCGAGGT
CACCGGGATCGTCGACTTCACCGACGTCTATGCGGGAGACTCCCGCTACAGCCTGGTGCAACTGCATCTC
AACGCCTTCCGGGGCGACCGCGAGATCCTGGCCGCGCTGCTCGACGGGGCGCAGTGGAAGCGGACCGAGG
ACTTCGCCCGCGAACTGCTCGCCTTCACCTTCCTGCACGACTTCGAGGTGTTCGAGGAGACCCCGCTGGA
TCTCTCCGGCTTCACCGATCCGGAGGAACTGGCGCAGTTCCTCTGGGGGCCGCCGGACACCGCCCCCGGC
GCCTGACGCCCCCTCTAGTAATCTTTTGCCATTCTCACCGGATTCAGTCGTCACTCATGGTGATTTCTCA
CTTGATAACCTTATTTTTGACGAGGGGAAATTAATAGGTTGTATTGATGTTGGACGAGTCGGAATCGCAG
ACCGATACCAGGATCTTGCCATCCTATGGAACTGCCTCGGTGAGTTTTCTCCTTCATTACAGAAACGGCT
TTTTCAAAAATATGGTATTGATAATCCTGATATGAATAAATTGCAGTTTCATTTGATGCTCGATGAGTTT
TTCTAATCAGAATTGGTTAATTGGTTGTAACACTGGCAGAGCATTACGCTGACTTGACGGGACGGCGGCT
TTGTTGAATAAATCGAACTTTTGCTGAGTTGAAGGATCAGATCACGCATCTTCCCGACAACGCAGACCGT
TCCGTGGCAAAGCAAAAGTTCAAAATCACCAACTGGTCCACCTACAACAAAGCTCTCACCAACCGTGGCT
CCCTCACTTTCTGGCTGGATGATGGGGCGATTCAGGCCTGGTATGAGTCAGCAACACCTTCTTCACGAGG
CAGACCTCACTAGTTCCATGAGCGTCAGACCCCGTAGAAAAGATCAAAGGATCTTCTTGAGATCCTTTTT
TTCTGCGCGTAATCTGCTGCTTGCAAACAAAAAAACCACCGCTACCAGCGGTGGTTTGTTTGCCGGATCA
AGAGCTACCAACTCTTTTTCCGAAGGTAACTGGCTTCAGCAGAGCGCAGATACCAAATACTGTCCTTCTA
GTGTAGCCGTAGTTAGGCCACCACTTCAAGAACTCTGTAGCACCGCCTACATACCTCGCTCTGCTAATCC
TGTTACCAGTGGCTGCTGCCAGTGGCGATAAGTCGTGTCTTACCGGGTTGGACTCAAGACGATAGTTACC
GGATAAGGCGCAGCGGTCGGGCTGAACGGGGGGTTCGTGCACACAGCCCAGCTTGGAGCGAACGACCTAC
ACCGAACTGAGATACCTACAGCGTGAGCTATGAGAAAGCGCCACGCTTCCCGAGGGGAGAAAGGCGGACA
GGTATCCGGTAAGCGGCAGGGTCGGAACAGGAGAGCGCACGAGGGAGCTTCCAGGGGGAAACGCCTGGTA
TCTTTATAGTCCTGTCGGGTTTCGCCACCTCTGACTTGAGCGTCGATTTTTGTGATGCTCGTCAGGGGGG
CGGAGCCTATGGAAAAACGCCAGCAACGCGGCCTTTTTACGGTTCCTGGCCTTTTGCTGGCCTTTTGCTC
ACATGTTCTTTCCTGCGTTATCCCCTGATTCTGTGGATAACCGTATTACCGCCTTTGAGTGAGCTGATAC
CGCTCGCCGCAGCCGAACGACCGAGCGCAACGCGTGAGCCCACCAGCTCCGTAAGTTCGGGCGCTGTGTG
GCTCGTACCCGCGCATTCAGGCGGCAGGGGGTCTAACGGGTCTAAGGCGGCGTGTACGGCCGCCACAGCG
GCTCTCAGCGGCCCGGAAACGTCCTCGAAACGACGCATGTGTTCCTCCTGGTTGGTACAGGTGGTTGGGG
GTGCTCGGCTGTCGCTGGTGTTCCACCACCAGGGCTCGACGGGAGAGCGGGGGAGTGTGCAGTTGTGGGG
TGGCCCCTCAGCGAAATATCTGACTTGGAGCTCGTGTCGGACCATACACCGGTGATTAATCGTGGTCTAC
TACCAAGCGTGAGCCACGTCGCCGACGAATTTGAGCAGCTCTGGCTGCCGTACTGGCCGCTGGCAAGCGA
CGATCTGCTCGAGGGGATCTACCGCCAAAGCCGCGCGTCGGCCCTAGGCCGCCGGTACATCGAGGCGAAC
CCAACAGCGCTGGCAAACCTGCTGGTCGTGGACGTAGACCATCCAGACGCAGCGCTCCGAGCGCTCAGCG
CCCGGGGGTCCCATCCGCTGCCCAACGCGATCGTGGGCAATCGCGCCAACGGCCACGCACACGCAGTGTG
GGCACTCAACGCCCCTGTTCCACGCACCGAATACGCGCGGCGTAAGCCGCTCGCATACATGGCGGCGTGC
GCCGAAGGCCTTCGGCGCGCCGTCGATGGCGACCGCAGTTACTCAGGCCTCATGACCAAAAACCCCGGCC
ACATCGCCTGGGAAACGGAATGGCTCCACTCAGATCTCTACACACTCAGCCACATCGAGGCCGAGCTCGG
CGCGAACATGCCACCGCCGCGCTGGCGTCAGCAGACCACGTACAAAGCGGCTCCGACGCCGCTAGGGCGG
AATTGCGCACTGTTCGATTCCGTCAGGTTGTGGGCCTATCGTCCCGCCCTCATGCGGATCTACCTGCCGA
CCCGGAACGTGGACGGACTCGGCCGCGCGATCTATGCCGAGTGCCACGCGCGAAACGCCGAATTTCCGTG
CAACGACGTGTGTCCCGGACCGCTACCGGACAGCGAGGTCCGCGCCATCGCCAACAGCATTTGGCGTTGG
ATCACAACCAAGTCGCGCATTTGGGCGGACGGGATCGTGGTCTACGAGGCCACACTCAGTGCGCGCCAGT
CGGCCATCTCGCGGAAGGGCGCAGCAGCGCGCACGGCGGCGAGCACAGTTGCGCGGCGCGCAAAGTCCGC
GTCAGCCATGGAGGCATTGCTATGAGCGACGGCTACAGCGACGGCTACAACCGGCAGCCGACTGTCCGCA
AAAAGCGGCGCGTGACCGCCGCCGAAGGCGCTCGAATCACCGGACTATCCGAACGCCACGTCGTCCGGCT
CGTGGCGCAGGAACGCAGCGAGTGGCTCGCCGAGCAGGCTGCACGCCGCGAACGCATCCGCGCCTATCAC
GACGACGAGGGCCACTCTTGGCCGCAAACGGCCAAACATTTCGGGCTGCATCTGGACACCGTTAAGCGAC
TCGGCTATCGGGCGAGGAAAGAGCGTGCGGCAGAACAGGAAGCGGCTCAAAAGGCCCACAACGAAGCCGA
CAATCCACCGCTGTTCTAACGCAATTGGGGAGCGGGTGTCGCGGGGGTTCCGTGGGGGGTTCCGTTGCAA
CGGGTCGGACAGGTAAAAGTCCTGGTAGACGCTAGTTTTCTGGTTTGGGCCATGCCTGTCTCGTTGCGTG
TTTCGTTGCGCCCGTTTTGAATACCAGCCAGACGAGACGGGGTTCTACGAATCTTGGTCGATACCAAGCC
ATTTCCGCTGAATATCGGGGAGCTCACCGCCAGAATCGGTGGTTGTGGTGATGTACGTGGCGAACTCCGT
TGTAGTGCCTGTGGTGGCATCCGTGGCGCGGCCGCTCTAGAACTAGTGGATCTGACCCGCTCCACAACCG
CTGAGCAGGGTGGCAGTCAGAGCGACCAGGCCGACCGATACGAGGCGGATTTTGAACAGGTTCACTCGAA
GCCTCCCGCTGGGTTCGGAGCATCGTCGATCACATGACGGCGTGCTGACACCGATTCGACTATGCACAGT
AGTAGGTAGCCGCCGCGGACGGTAGCGCAGGCGGCCTCGGCGCCGTCGTGGCGTCGCGATGGTTGGCGCC
AGACCCGCCTGATCGGCGTCCCGACCAGGGCCGCCGGGGTGGTGAGCCTCGGCTTGGTCCAGCCGTAGTG
AGACGGGATGTCTTCCCGGTTGTCGGGTTTGGGTGGGCGGTCACATGTTCGCTGGCTGTGGGCGTGTCGG
GGGTCGTCGAAGCGGCCGCGAACAGGGCTGGACGATGCACGTCTTGCACCTCCTGTCAACCCCCAATGTT
GAGCCGCGATGCCCCTGACCTGCACCGTTGGACCGCAGTCGTTAGGGGGGCGTGTTAGCATGGAGTGACG
AAAGGGGCCTAAATCAGATGATCC
